>Addgene plasmid #62826 | pHL718 | addgene partial sequence | sequence record 112145 | mCherry-R 5'-TTGGTCACCTTCAGCTTGG-3'
ATCTCGAACTCGTGGCCGTTCACGGAGCCCTCCATGTGCACCCTTGAAGCGCATGAACTCCTTGATGATG
GCCATGTTATCCTCCTCGCCCTTGCTCACCATCGTACGTTTCTCCTCTTTAATAAGCTTCCGGTTAGAGA
TGGATATCGTTGTTAATAACTCTAATTAATATGCCAATTGTTTACTAAAAATTATTAAAAATGGGGCGTT
GAGACGCCCCCAAAAATAAAGGGTAATATATAACAGAAGGTTTATATAGTTAGAAGCAAGGTTGTGCTTC
TAAAGGAAGTGGCTTGAGGGAGCCACTTATATGTTGGGGAGGCAACGCCTCCCGCAACATATCTTTTTCG
TAATCAGATTAGAACTGGTAAACCAGACCTACAGCAACGATGTCATCAGTGCCCCGGGAGTATCTCTATC
ACTGATAGGGATGTCAATCTCTATCACTGATAGGGAGGATCCTGAGCG
