>Addgene plasmid #62826 | pHL718 | addgene partial sequence | sequence record 112165 | GFP-R 5'-CCATCTAATTCAACAAGAATTGGGACAAC-3'
CATGCTAGCTGGGACCAGGAGGGACAGTACTTTAACTTTCATGTTATTAACCCTCTGTTATATGCCTTTA
TTTGCTTTTTTATGCCACTGCATACTGATTAACCCTCATTAATCAGTCGGCAAGTCGACAGTATCTTGTT
ATCCGCTCACAATGTCAATGTTATCCGCTCACATTTATGACGTCAGGTGGCACTTTTCGGGGAAATGTGC
GCGGAACCCCTATTTGTTTATTTTTCTAAATACATTCAAATATGTATCCGCTCATGAGACAATAACCCTG
ATAAATGCTTCAATAATATTGAAAAAGGAAGAGTATGAGTATTCAACATTTCCGTGTCGCCCTTATTCCC
TTTTTTGCGGCATTTTGCCTTCCTGTTTTTGCTCACCCAGAAACGCTGGTGAAAGTAAAAGATGCTGAAG
ATCAGTTGGGTGCACGAGTGGGTTACATCGAACTGGATCTCAACAGCGGTAAGATCCTTGAGAGTTTTCG
CCCCGAAGAACGTTTTCCAATGATGAGCACTTTTAAAGTTCTGCTATGTGGCGCGGTATTATCCCGTATT
GACGCCGGGCAAGAGCAACTCGGTCGCCGCATACACTATTCTCAGAATGACTTGGTTGAGTACTCACCAG
TCACAGAAAAGCATCTTACGGATGGCATGACAGTAAGAGAATTATGCAGTGCTGCCATAACCATGAGTGA
TAACACTGCGGCCAACTTACTTCTGACAACGATCGGAGGACCGAAGGAGCTAACCGCTTTTTTGCACAAC
ATGGGGGATCATGTAACTCGCCTTGATCGTTGGGAACCGGAGCTGAATGAAGCCATACCAAACGACGAGC
GTGACACCACGATGCCTGTAGCAATGGCAACAACGTTGCGCAA
