[The description below was written by a language model from this plasmid's Addgene catalogue record.]
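Description:
pHL718 is a bacterial expression and synthetic-biology plasmid for use in Escherichia coli. It replicates from a ColE1 origin and is selected with ampicillin through an AmpR (beta-lactamase) marker. The record lists the backbone only as an unnamed, lab-built ColE1 vector and gives the copy number as unknown. No feature table is provided, so the layout below rests on the catalogue summary alone.

The plasmid carries two independent fluorescent reporter cassettes. In the first, the PLlacO-1 promoter drives gfp fused to an ompC leader and is closed by a T1T2 terminator. PLlacO-1 is a synthetic phage lambda-derived promoter carrying lac operators, so it is repressed by LacI and inducible with IPTG. In the second, the PLtetO-1 promoter drives mCherry fused to an ipex leader, followed by a T1 terminator. PLtetO-1 is the analogous TetR-repressed, anhydrotetracycline-inducible promoter. Placing these leaders upstream of the reporter genes makes each fluorescent signal report on regulation acting through that leader. The separate inducible promoters allow transcription of the two fusions to be set independently, and the green and red outputs can be read in the same cell.

The associated publication concerns small RNA activity and its dependence on Hfq concentration. This suggests the construct serves as a dual target-reporter plasmid for measuring post-transcriptional regulation of leader fusions by small RNAs. The record does not state which regulators act on each leader, the exact extent of the leader sequences, or the relative orientation of the two cassettes.
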