Addgene plasmid #62826: pHL718
Purpose: Lim Lab plasmid: AmpR + pLlacO-1::ompC::gfp::T1T2 terminator + PLtetO-1::ipex::mCherry::T1 terminator + ColE1
Depositing lab: Han Lim. Depositing organization: University of California, Berkeley. Publication: Paradoxical suppression of small RNA activity at high Hfq concentrations due to random-order binding. Sagawa S, Shin JE, Hussein R, Lim HN. Nucleic Acids Res. 2015 Aug 10. pii: gkv777. 10.1093/nar/gkv777 PubMed 26261213.
Backbone
  Vector backbone: unknown-ColE1 ori
  Backbone manufacturer: Lim Lab
  Vector type: Bacterial Expression, Synthetic Biology
Growth in bacteria
  Bacterial resistance: Ampicillin, 100 μg/mL
  Growth temperature: 37°C
  Growth strain: DH5alpha
  Copy number: Unknown
Gene/Insert 1
  Gene/Insert name: gfp
  Promoter: pLlacO-1
  Tag / fusion protein: ompC leader
  Cloning method: Unknown
  Sequencing primers: 5′ unknown; 3′ GFP-R
Gene/Insert 2
  Gene/Insert name: mCherry
  Promoter: pLtetO-1
  Tag / fusion protein: ipex leader
  Cloning method: Unknown
  Sequencing primers: 5′ unknown; 3′ mcherry-R
Terms and licenses: Academic/Nonprofit Terms; Industry Terms: Not Available to Industry
How to cite: pHL718 was a gift from Han Lim (Addgene plasmid # 62826 ; http://n2t.net/addgene:62826 ; RRID:Addgene_62826)
